Addgene plasmid #64239: pGGDestTol2LC-1sgRNA
Purpose: (Empty Backbone) destination vector for one U6x:sgRNA cassette
Depositing lab: Wenbiao Chen. Depositing organization: Vanderbilt University. Publication: Multiplex Conditional Mutagenesis Using Transgenic Expression of Cas9 and sgRNAs. Yin L, Maddison LA, Li M, Kara N, LaFave MC, Varshney GK, Burgess SM, Patton JG, Chen W. Genetics. 2015 Apr 8. pii: genetics.115.176917. 10.1534/genetics.115.176917 PubMed 25855067.
Backbone
  Vector backbone: pDestTol2LC
  Backbone size (bp): 7083
  Modifications to backbone: One BsaI site in ampicillin sequence is mutated. Two BsaI sites containing adaptors with appropriate overhang (CAGT and GACT) were sequentially inserted into the NsiI/XhoI and KpnI sites of pDestTol2LC.
  Vector type: CRISPR
Growth in bacteria
  Bacterial resistance: Chloramphenicol and Ampicillin, 25 & 100 μg/mL
  Growth temperature: 37°C
  Growth strain: ccdB Survival
  Copy number: High Copy
Gene/Insert
  Cloning method: Restriction Enzyme
Resource information
  A portion of this plasmid was derived from a plasmid made by: The destination vector for these U6x:sgRNA cassettes were made first by eliminating the BsaI site in pDestTol2CG2 (Chi-Bin Chien lab), followed by replacing the cmcl2:EGFP (AatII/KpnI) with a cryaa:mCerulean (SacII/KpnI) from phsp70l-loxP-mCherry-STOP-loxP-H2B-GFP_cryaa-cerulean to generate pDestTol2LC (Didier Y. R. Stainier lab)
Terms and licenses: Academic/Nonprofit Terms; Industry Terms: Not Available to Industry
How to cite: pGGDestTol2LC-1sgRNA was a gift from Wenbiao Chen (Addgene plasmid # 64239 ; http://n2t.net/addgene:64239 ; RRID:Addgene_64239)
