[The description below was written by a language model from this plasmid's Addgene catalogue record and pLannotate feature annotations shown in this document.]
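Description:
pGGDestTol2LC-1sgRNA is an empty Golden Gate destination vector for building Tol2 transposon transgenes that carry a single U6-driven sgRNA cassette, part of a system for transgenic, conditional CRISPR mutagenesis with Cas9 and sgRNAs. It derives from pDestTol2LC, which in turn came from the Tol2kit-style Gateway destination plasmid pDestTol2CG2. In that step the heart-marker EGFP cassette was replaced with a lens-specific cryaa:mCerulean transgenesis marker. To make the plasmid Golden Gate compatible, the BsaI site within the ampicillin resistance gene was mutated, and two BsaI-containing adaptors with defined overhangs were inserted. BsaI digestion therefore lets one U6x:sgRNA module be ligated in directionally.

The feature table shows a pBluescript-type backbone with a high-copy ColE1/pUC origin, an f1 origin fragment, AmpR with its promoter, and residual lac and T3 elements. The Gateway selection cassette is retained: attR sites flank ccdB, a partial ccdA and the chloramphenicol resistance gene. This accounts for the dual ampicillin/chloramphenicol selection and the need for a ccdB-tolerant strain while the vector is empty. Downstream lies the mCerulean coding sequence with a bGH polyadenylation signal. The cryaa promoter is described in the catalogue record but not annotated. The Tol2 arms are also not annotated as such. A fragment matched to medaka tyrosinase probably reflects Tol2 end sequence, since that element was originally found in the medaka tyrosinase locus. The deposited sequence is 6,809 nt, somewhat shorter than the 7,083 bp listed for the backbone. Blue lens fluorescence lets carriers of the integrated sgRNA transgene be identified, presumably in zebrafish, although the record does not name the host species.
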