Features (pLannotate 1.2.2; 22 found; start..end, strand, type, name):
      7..336     -  rep_origin     f1 ori (fragment) (sequence partly withheld): f1 bacteriophage origin of replication; arrow indicates direction of (+) strand synthesis
    339..623     +  CDS            tyr (fragment): TYRO_ORYLA - Also known as tyro. Experimental evidence at transcript level: Swiss-Prot protein existence level 2. This is a copper-containing oxidase that functions in the formation of pigments such as melanins and other polyphenolic compounds. From Oryzias latipes (Japanese rice fish) (Japanese killifish).
    909..929     +  protein_bind   attB4: mutant version of attB; core recombination site for the Gateway® BP reaction BP Clonase™
    913..1032    +  protein_bind   attR1: mutant version of attR; recombination site for the Gateway® LR reaction LR Clonase™
   1073..1378    -  CDS            ccdB: CcdB, a bacterial toxin that poisons DNA gyrase; ccdB; Plasmids containing the ccdB gene cannot be propagated in standard E. coli strains.
   1383..1541    -  CDS            ccdA (fragment): CCDA_ECO57 - Also known as H, letA. Experimental evidence at protein level: Swiss-Prot protein existence level 1. Antitoxin component of a type II toxin-antitoxin (TA) system which inhibits the post-segregational killing (PSK) of plasmid-free cells, also referred to as a plasmid addiction system. Binds to and blocks the activity of CcdB; will also remove bound CcdB protein from the CcdB-GyrA complex by forming a CcdA-CcdB complex, a process termed rejuvenation. Functions as a transcriptional corepressor for the ccdAB operon, repression also requires CcdB (By similarity). From Escherichia coli
   1720..2379    -  CDS            CmR: chloramphenicol acetyltransferase; cat; confers resistance to chloramphenicol
   2380..2409    -  promoter       cat promoter (fragment): promoter of the E. coli cat gene encoding chloramphenicol acetyltransferase
   2433..2463    -  promoter       lac UV5 promoter: E. coli lac promoter with an "up" mutation
   2489..2612    -  protein_bind   attR3: mutant version of attR; recombination site for the Gateway® LR reaction LR Clonase™
   2616..2636    +  CDS            lacZα (fragment): LacZα fragment of β-galactosidase; lacZ fragment
   3230..3949    +  CDS            mCerulean: enhanced monomeric variant of CFP (Rizzo et al., 2004) mammalian codon-optimized
   3973..4180    +  polyA_signal   bGH poly(A) signal: bovine growth hormone polyadenylation signal
   4572..4612    -  misc_feature   MCS (fragment): pBluescript multiple cloning site
   4625..4643    -  promoter       T3 promoter: promoter for bacteriophage T3 RNA polymerase
   4688..4704    -  protein_bind   lac operator: The lac repressor binds to the lac operator to inhibit transcription in E. coli. This inhibition can be relieved by adding lactose or isopropyl-β-D-thiogalactopyranoside (IPTG). lac repressor encoded by lacI
   4712..4742    -  promoter       lac promoter: promoter for the E. coli lac operon
   4757..4778    -  protein_bind   CAP binding site: CAP binding activates transcription in the presence of cAMP. E. coli catabolite activator protein
   4791..4883    -  CDS            lacI (fragment): lac repressor; lacI; The lac repressor binds to the lac operator to inhibit transcription in E. coli. This inhibition can be relieved by adding lactose or isopropyl-β-D-thiogalactopyranoside (IPTG).
   5066..5654    -  rep_origin     ori: high-copy-number ColE1/pMB1/pBR322/pUC origin of replication
   5825..6685    -  CDS            AmpR: β-lactamase; bla; confers resistance to ampicillin, carbenicillin, and related antibiotics
   6686..6790    -  promoter       AmpR promoter: bla
>Addgene plasmid #64239 | pGGDestTol2LC-1sgRNA | depositor full sequence | sequence record 107698 | pGGDestTol2LC-1sgRNA sequence 6809 bps
CCACCTAAATTGTAAGCGTTAATATTTTGTTAAAATTCGCGTTAAATTTTTGTTAAATCAGCTCATTTTT
TAACCAATAGGCCGAAATCGGCAAAATCCCTTATAAATCAAAAGAATAGACCGAGATAGGGT
[37 nt withheld, positions 133-169]
AAAGAACGTGGACTCCAACGTCAAAGG
[49 nt withheld, positions 197-245]
T
[90 nt withheld, positions 247-336]
GCTGGCTAAGAACTCATCAGCCTCCCCGGTCCATCTACCCACGTACCAATGCACCAATTGGCCACAATGA
CGGCTACTACATGGTGCCATTCCTTCCTCTTTATAGGAATGGAGACTACCTCCTGTCCAACAAGGCTCTT
GGATACGAGTACGCCTACCTGTTGGACCCAGGTCATTGCACAACACCAGAAATGCCCTCTGATCTGCAAA
AGACGTGAATATCTGTTCAGACACCCATATCCACTCTGTTCCACACAGGTCAGAGGTTTGTCCAGGAGTT
CTTGACAGAGGTGTAAAAAGTACTCAAAAATTTTACTCAAGTGAAAGTACAAGTACTTAGGGAAAATTTT
ACTCAATTAAAAGTAAAAGTATCTGGCTAGAATCTTACTTGAGTAAAAGTAAAAAAGTACTCCATTAAAA
TTGTACTTGAGTATTAAGGAAGTAAAAGTAAAAGCAAGAAAGAAAACTAGAGATTCTTGTTTAAGCTTTT
AATCTCAAAAAACATTAAATGAAATGCATCAGTAGAGACCCTCGAGCAGGAAACAGCTATGACCATGATT
ACGCCAAGCTATCAACTTTGTATAGAAAAGTTGAACGAGAAACGTAAAATGATATAAATATCAATATATT
AAATTAGATTTTGCATAAAAAACAGACTACATAATACTGTAAAACACAACATATCCAGTCACTATGGTCG
ACCTGCAGACTGGCTGTGTATAAGGGAGCCTGACATTTATATTCCCCAGAACATCAGGTTAATGGCGTTT
TTGATGTCATTTTCGCGGTGGCTGAGATCAGCCACTTCTTCCCCGATAACGGAGACCGGCACACTGGCCA
TATCGGTGGTCATCATGCGCCAGCTTTCATCCCCGATATGCACCACCGGGTAAAGTTCACGGGGGACTTT
ATCTGACAGCAGACGTGCACTGGCCAGGGGGATCACCATCCGTCGCCCGGGCGTGTCAATAATATCACTC
TGTACATCCACAAACAGACGATAACGGCTCTCTCTTTTATAGGTGTAAACCTTAAACTGCATTTCACCAG
CCCCTGTTCTCGTCGGCAAAAGAGCCGTTCATTTCAATAAACCGGGCGACCTCAGCCATCCCTTCCTGAT
TTTCCGCTTTCCAGCGTTCGGCACGCAGACGACGGGCTTCATTCTGCATGGTTGTGCTTACCGAACCGGA
GATATTGACATCATATATGCCTTGAGCAACTGATAGCTGTCGCTGTCAACTGTCACTGTAATACGCTGCT
TCATAGCATACCTCTTTTTGACATACTTCGGGTATACATATCAGTATATATTCTTATACCGCAAAAATCA
GCGCGCAAATACGCATACTGTTATCTGGCTTTTAGTAAGCCGGATCCTCTAGATTACGCCCCGCCCTGCC
ACTCATCGCAGTACTGTTGTAATTCATTAAGCATTCTGCCGACATGGAAGCCATCACAAACGGCATGATG
AACCTGAATCGCCAGCGGCATCAGCACCTTGTCGCCTTGCGTATAATATTTGCCCATGGTGAAAACGGGG
GCGAAGAAGTTGTCCATATTGGCCACGTTTAAATCAAAACTGGTGAAACTCACCCAGGGATTGGCTGAGA
CGAAAAACATATTCTCAATAAACCCTTTAGGGAAATAGGCCAGGTTTTCACCGTAACACGCCACATCTTG
CGAATATATGTGTAGAAACTGCCGGAAATCGTCGTGGTATTCACTCCAGAGCGATGAAAACGTTTCAGTT
TGCTCATGGAAAACGGTGTAACAAGGGTGAACACTATCCCATATCACCAGCTCACCGTCTTTCATTGCCA
TACGGAATTCCGGATGAGCATTCATCAGGCGGGCAAGAATGTGAATAAAGGCCGGATAAAACTTGTGCTT
ATTTTTCTTTACGGTCTTTAAAAAGGCCGTAATATCCAGCTGAACGGTCTGGTTATAGGTACATTGAGCA
ACTGACTGAAATGCCTCAAAATGTTCTTTACGATGCCATTGGGATATATCAACGGTGGTATATCCAGTGA
TTTTTTTCTCCATTTTAGCTTCCTTAGCTCCTGAAAATCTCGACGGATCCTAACTCAAAATCCACACATT
ATACGAGCCGGAAGCATAAAGTGTAAAGCCTGGGGGTGCCTAATGCGGCCGCCATAGTGACTGGATATGT
TGTGTTTTACAGTATTATGTAGTCTGTTTTTTATGCAAAATCTAATTTAATATATTGATATTTATATCAT
TTTACGTTTCTCGTTCAACTTTATTATACATAGTTGATAATTCACTGGCCGTCGTTTTACGGTACGCTAG
CGGTCTCTAGTCGGTACCATTAATAGTGTGCATTCAGTGCAGGATGTTATGTATTTATTTTCTGTAGTGC
AAACTTTTTCAAAGAATTTTCCAGTCTAAGCTTTTCAGTCAAGAAAAAAAAAAAGCGATTGATTATCTGT
GATATTTAAAAAAATTAGCTCTTAAATCTGGTGAACCAAGTGGCCACAACACATTAAATACTGACGTTCT
ACAGCCATGTAGCTTCATCTGGTCTGGTTTGTTTTGGCAGGCACTTATTTTCCGGTGATAGTTGGCCACA
AGAGTATTGTCTGAGCCATTCAGTGCTAGACTGTCATTCTCAGGTCAGAGTCCACCCCGCTGATTCTGCT
GACAACACTGTTCCCACCATGAGATAATGCCATTCCAGAGAGATCCATTTGTAAGCCCCTCTTTCTGCAG
CACAGGTATATAACCAGGGGTCTGCCTCCACTAAGGCCGGCACACATCATTTGGGGATCTTTGTACTGTA
CTAGCCTCTATTAGCCTCCTACTTGCGTTCAGTTCACATCTTTTGTTCATCAGGTGCAATAAGTTACAGT
AAGGAGTTACCAGGTCTGACAACATGGTGAGCAAGGGCGAGGAGCTGTTCACCGGGGTGGTGCCCATCCT
GGTCGAGCTGGACGGCGACGTAAACGGCCACAAGTTCAGCGTGTCCGGCGAGGGCGAGGGCGATGCCACC
TACGGCAAGCTGACCCTGAAGTTCATCTGCACCACCGGCAAGCTGCCCGTGCCCTGGCCCACCCTCGTGA
CCACCCTGACCTGGGGCGTGCAGTGCTTCGCCCGCTACCCCGACCACATGAAGCAGCACGACTTCTTCAA
GTCCGCCATGCCCGAAGGCTACGTCCAGGAGCGCACCATCTTCTTCAAGGACGACGGCAACTACAAGACC
CGCGCCGAGGTGAAGTTCGAGGGCGACACCCTGGTGAACCGCATCGAGCTGAAGGGCATCGACTTCAAGG
AGGACGGCAACATCCTGGGGCACAAGCTGGAGTACAACGCCATCAGCGACAACGTCTATATCACCGCCGA
CAAGCAGAAGAACGGCATCAAGGCCAACTTCAAGATCCGCCACAACATCGAGGACGGCAGCGTGCAGCTC
GCCGACCACTACCAGCAGAACACCCCCATCGGCGACGGCCCCGTGCTGCTGCCCGACAACCACTACCTGA
GCACCCAGTCCAAGCTGAGCAAAGACCCCAACGAGAAGCGCGATCACATGGTCCTGCTGGAGTTCGTGAC
CGCCGCCGGGATCACTCTCGGCATGGACGAGCTGTACAAGTAAAGCGGCCCGCTGATCAGCCTCGACTGT
GCCTTCTAGTTGCCAGCCATCTGTTGTTTGCCCCTCCCCCGTGCCTTCCTTGACCCTGGAAGGTGCCACT
CCCACTGTCCTTTCCTAATAAAATGAGGAAATTGCATCGCATTGTCTGAGTAGGTGTCATTCTATTCTGG
GGGGTGGGGTGGGGCAGGACAGCAAGGGGGAGGATTGGGAAGACAATAGCAGGCATGCTGGGGAGAGATC
GCCGCCACCCACTTCCAAAGGACCAATGAACATGTCTGACCAATTTCATATAATGTGAAAACGATTTTCA
TAGGCAGAATAAATAACATTTAAATTAAACTGGGCATCAGCGCAATTCAATTGGTTTGGTAATAGCAAGG
GAAAATAGAATGAAGTGATCTCCAAAAAATAAGTACTTTTTGACTGTAAATAAAATTGTAAGGAGTAAAA
AGTACTTTTTTTTCTAAAAAAATGTAATTAAGTAAAAGTAAAAGTATTGATTTTTAATTGTACTCAAGTA
AAGTAAAAATCCCCAAAAATAATACTTAAGTACAGTAATCAAGTAAAATTACTCAAGTACTTTACACCTC
TGGTTCTTGACCCCCTACCTTCAGCAAGCCCAGCAGATCCACTAGTTCTAGAGCGGCCGCCACCGCGGTG
GAGCTCCAGCTTTTGTTCCCTTTAGTGAGGGTTAATTGCGCGCTTGGCGTAATCATGGTCATAGCTGTTT
CCTGTGTGAAATTGTTATCCGCTCACAATTCCACACAACATACGAGCCGGAAGCATAAAGTGTAAAGCCT
GGGGTGCCTAATGAGTGAGCTAACTCACATTAATTGCGTTGCGCTCACTGCCCGCTTTCCAGTCGGGAAA
CCTGTCGTGCCAGCTGCATTAATGAATCGGCCAACGCGCGGGGAGAGGCGGTTTGCGTATTGGGCGCTCT
TCCGCTTCCTCGCTCACTGACTCGCTGCGCTCGGTCGTTCGGCTGCGGCGAGCGGTATCAGCTCACTCAA
AGGCGGTAATACGGTTATCCACAGAATCAGGGGATAACGCAGGAAAGAACATGTGAGCAAAAGGCCAGCA
AAAGGCCAGGAACCGTAAAAAGGCCGCGTTGCTGGCGTTTTTCCATAGGCTCCGCCCCCCTGACGAGCAT
CACAAAAATCGACGCTCAAGTCAGAGGTGGCGAAACCCGACAGGACTATAAAGATACCAGGCGTTTCCCC
CTGGAAGCTCCCTCGTGCGCTCTCCTGTTCCGACCCTGCCGCTTACCGGATACCTGTCCGCCTTTCTCCC
TTCGGGAAGCGTGGCGCTTTCTCATAGCTCACGCTGTAGGTATCTCAGTTCGGTGTAGGTCGTTCGCTCC
AAGCTGGGCTGTGTGCACGAACCCCCCGTTCAGCCCGACCGCTGCGCCTTATCCGGTAACTATCGTCTTG
AGTCCAACCCGGTAAGACACGACTTATCGCCACTGGCAGCAGCCACTGGTAACAGGATTAGCAGAGCGAG
GTATGTAGGCGGTGCTACAGAGTTCTTGAAGTGGTGGCCTAACTACGGCTACACTAGAAGGACAGTATTT
GGTATCTGCGCTCTGCTGAAGCCAGTTACCTTCGGAAAAAGAGTTGGTAGCTCTTGATCCGGCAAACAAA
CCACCGCTGGTAGCGGTGGTTTTTTTGTTTGCAAGCAGCAGATTACGCGCAGAAAAAAAGGATCTCAAGA
AGATCCTTTGATCTTTTCTACGGGGTCTGACGCTCAGTGGAACGAAAACTCACGTTAAGGGATTTTGGTC
ATGAGATTATCAAAAAGGATCTTCACCTAGATCCTTTTAAATTAAAAATGAAGTTTTAAATCAATCTAAA
GTATATATGAGTAAACTTGGTCTGACAGTTACCAATGCTTAATCAGTGAGGCACCTATCTCAGCGATCTG
TCTATTTCGTTCATCCATAGTTGCCTGACTCCCCGTCGTGTAGATAACTACGATACGGGAGGGCTTACCA
TCTGGCCCCAGTGCTGCAATGATACCGCGGGACCCACGCTCACCGGCTCCAGATTTATCAGCAATAAACC
AGCCAGCCGGAAGGGCCGAGCGCAGAAGTGGTCCTGCAACTTTATCCGCCTCCATCCAGTCTATTAATTG
TTGCCGGGAAGCTAGAGTAAGTAGTTCGCCAGTTAATAGTTTGCGCAACGTTGTTGCCATTGCTACAGGC
ATCGTGGTGTCACGCTCGTCGTTTGGTATGGCTTCATTCAGCTCCGGTTCCCAACGATCAAGGCGAGTTA
CATGATCCCCCATGTTGTGCAAAAAAGCGGTTAGCTCCTTCGGTCCTCCGATCGTTGTCAGAAGTAAGTT
GGCCGCAGTGTTATCACTCATGGTTATGGCAGCACTGCATAATTCTCTTACTGTCATGCCATCCGTAAGA
TGCTTTTCTGTGACTGGTGAGTACTCAACCAAGTCATTCTGAGAATAGTGTATGCGGCGACCGAGTTGCT
CTTGCCCGGCGTCAATACGGGATAATACCGCGCCACATAGCAGAACTTTAAAAGTGCTCATCATTGGAAA
ACGTTCTTCGGGGCGAAAACTCTCAAGGATCTTACCGCTGTTGAGATCCAGTTCGATGTAACCCACTCGT
GCACCCAACTGATCTTCAGCATCTTTTACTTTCACCAGCGTTTCTGGGTGAGCAAAAACAGGAAGGCAAA
ATGCCGCAAAAAAGGGAATAAGGGCGACACGGAAATGTTGAATACTCATACTCTTCCTTTTTCAATATTA
TTGAAGCATTTATCAGGGTTATTGTCTCATGAGCGGATACATATTTGAATGTATTTAGAAAAATAAACAA
ATAGGGGTTCCGCGCACATTTCCCCGAAAAGTG
