>Addgene plasmid #64239 | pGGDestTol2LC-1sgRNA | addgene partial sequence | sequence record 111367 | ccdB-Fwd 5'-GCATGATGACCACCGATATG-3'
CTGATCTCAGCCACCGCGAAAATGACATCAAAAACGCCATTAACCTGATGTTCTGGGGAATATAAATGTC
AGGCTCCCTTATACACAGCCAGTCTGCAGGTCGACCATAGTGACTGGATATGTTGTGTTTTACAGTATTA
TGTAGTCTGTTTTTTATGCAAAATCTAATTTAATATATTGATATTTATATCATTTTACGTTTCTCGTTCA
ACTTTTCTATACAAAGTTGATAGCTTGGCGTAATCATGGTCATAGCTGTTTCCTGCTCGAGGGTCTCTAC
TGATGCATTTCATTTAATGTTTTTTGAGATTAAAAGCTTAAACAAGAATCTCTAGTTTTCTTTCTTGCTT
TTACTTTTACTTCCTTAATACTCAAGTACAATTTTAATGGAGTACTTTTTTACTTTTACTCAAGTAAGAT
TCTAGCCAGATACTTTTACTTTTAATTGAGTAAAATTTTCCCTAAGTACTTGTACTTTCACTTGAGTAAA
ATTTTTGAGTACTTTTTACACCTCTGTCAAGAACTCCTGGACAAACCTCTGACCTGTGTGGAACAGAGTG
GATATGGGTGTCTGAACAGATATTCACGTCTTTTGCAGATCAGAGGGCATTTCTGGTGTTGTGCAATGAC
CTGGGTCCAACAGGTAGGCGTACTCGTATCCAAGAGCATTGTTGGACAGGAGGTAGTCTCCATTCCTATA
AAGAGGAAGGAATGGCACCATGTAGTAGCCGTCATTGTGGCCAATTGGTGCATTGGTACGTGGGTAGATG
GACCGGGGAGGCTGATGAGTTCTTAGCCAGCCTTTCCCCGTCAAGCTCTAAATCG
