>Addgene plasmid #64239 | pGGDestTol2LC-1sgRNA | addgene partial sequence | sequence record 111462 | CAT-R 5'-GCAACTGACTGAAATGCCTC-3'
GTATATCCAGTGATTTTTTTCTCCATTTTAGCTTCCTTAGCTCCTGAAAATCTCGACGGATCCTAACTCA
AAATCCACACATTATACGAGCCGGAAGCATAAAGTGTAAAGCCTGGGGTGCCTAATGCGGCCGCCATAGT
GACTGGATATGTTGTGTTTTACAGTATTATGTAGTCTGTTTTTTATGCAAAATCTAATTTAATATATTGA
TATTTATATCATTTTACGTTTCTCGTTCAACTTTATTATACATAGTTGATAATTCACTGGCCGTCGTTTT
ACGGTACGCTAGCGGTCTCTAGTCGGTACCATTAATAGTGTGCATTCAGTGCAGGATGTTATGTATTTAT
TTTCTGTAGTGCAAACTTTTTCAAAGAATTTTCCAGTCTAAGCTTTTCAGTCAAGAAAAAAAAAAAGCGA
TTGATTATCTGTGATATTTAAAAAAATTAGCTCTTAAATCTGGTGAACCAAGTGGCCACAACACATTAAA
TACTGACGTTCTACAGCCATGTAGCTTCATCTGGTCTGGTTTGTTTTGGCAGGCACTTATTTTCCGGTGA
TAGTTGGCCACAAGAGTATTGTCTGAGCCATTCAGTGCTAGACTGTCATTCTCAGGTCAGAGTCCACCCC
GCTGATTCTGCTGACAACACTGTTCCCACCATGAGATAATGCCATTCCAGAGAGATCCATTTGTAAGCCC
CTCTT
